Addgene plasmid #90304: pET28b-sad1-H85A
Purpose: protein expression
Depositing lab: Christine Guthrie. Depositing organization: University of California, San Francisco (UCSF). Publication: The crystal structure of S. cerevisiae Sad1, a catalytically inactive deubiquitinase that is broadly required for pre-mRNA splicing. Hadjivassiliou H, Rosenberg OS, Guthrie C. RNA. 2014 May;20(5):656-69. doi: 10.1261/rna.042838.113. Epub 2014 Mar 28. PubMed 24681967.
Backbone
  Vector backbone: pET28b
  Backbone manufacturer: EMD Biosciences
  Backbone size w/o insert (bp): 5368
  Vector type: Bacterial Expression
Growth in bacteria
  Bacterial resistance: Kanamycin, 50 μg/mL
  Growth temperature: 37°C
  Growth strain: DH5alpha
  Copy number: Unknown
Gene/Insert
  Gene/Insert name: SAD1 (alt name: YFR005C)
  Species: S. cerevisiae (budding yeast)
  Insert size (bp): 1346
  Mutation: H85A
  Tag / fusion protein: His tag (N terminal on insert)
Terms and licenses: Academic/Nonprofit Terms; Industry Terms: Not Available to Industry
Depositor comments: Full-length Sad1, amino acids 1–448, was cloned from S. cerevisiae S288C into the pET-28b plasmid at the Bam HI and XhoI sites, which fuses a 6-His tag to the N terminus.
How to cite: pET28b-sad1-H85A was a gift from Christine Guthrie (Addgene plasmid # 90304 ; http://n2t.net/addgene:90304 ; RRID:Addgene_90304)
