[The description below was written by a language model from this plasmid's Addgene catalogue record and pLannotate feature annotations shown in this document.]
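Description:
pET28b-sad1-H85A is a bacterial expression plasmid built on the pET28b backbone for producing a mutant form of the Saccharomyces cerevisiae splicing factor Sad1 (YFR005C) in E. coli. The full-length open reading frame (amino acids 1–448, cloned from strain S288C) was inserted between the BamHI and XhoI sites and carries the H85A substitution. Sad1 promotes assembly of U4 snRNA into the U4/U6 snRNP and is required for pre-mRNA splicing. The associated study describes it as a catalytically inactive deubiquitinase. The record does not state the specific rationale for the H85A change.

Expression is driven by a T7 promoter with an adjacent lac operator and the T7 gene 10 ribosome binding site, and it ends at the T7 terminator. The plasmid-borne lacI gene supplies lac repressor, so transcription is held off until IPTG induction in a host that provides T7 RNA polymerase. Upstream of SAD1 the reading frame encodes an N-terminal 6xHis tag (annotated only as a tag fragment spanning the sequence origin), a thrombin cleavage site and the T7 tag leader. This arrangement allows metal-affinity purification and optional tag removal. A vector-derived His-coding segment also lies downstream of the insert, but the depositor describes only the N-terminal fusion, and the record does not show whether the downstream segment is translated.

The plasmid is selected with kanamycin through the aph(3')-Ia gene and replicates from a pBR322-type origin accompanied by bom and rop. The copy number is listed as unknown. An f1 origin is also present, and the short tetracycline-resistance annotations are backbone remnants. The construct is intended for recombinant protein production, for example for comparing the mutant with wild-type Sad1 in structural or biochemical work.
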