Features (pLannotate 1.2.2; 22 found; start..end, strand, type, name):
      1..17      +  CDS            capTEV™ (fragment): composite tag for in vivo biotinylation, TEV protease cleavage, and 6xHis tagging
     28..45      +  CDS            thrombin site: thrombin recognition and cleavage site
     49..81      +  CDS            T7 tag (gene 10 leader): leader peptide from bacteriophage T7 gene 10 promotes efficient translation in E. coli
     91..1434    +  CDS            SAD1: SAD1_YEAST - Experimental evidence at protein level: Swiss-Prot protein existence level 1. Promotes the assembly of newly synthesized U4 snRNA into the U4/U6 snRNP particle. Required for splicing of pre-mRNA. From Saccharomyces cerevisiae (strain ATCC 204508 / S288c) (Baker's yeast).
   1444..1461    +  CDS            9xHis (fragment): 9xHis affinity tag
   1471..1520    +  CDS            SET1 (fragment): solubility-enhancement tag derived from T7 phage gene 10B
   1528..1575    +  terminator     T7 terminator: transcription terminator for bacteriophage T7 RNA polymerase
   1612..2040    +  rep_origin     f1 ori (sequence partly withheld): f1 bacteriophage origin of replication; arrow indicates direction of (+) strand synthesis
   2093..2150    +  promoter       AmpR promoter (fragment): bla
   2159..2974    -  CDS            KanR: aminoglycoside phosphotransferase; aph(3')-Ia; confers resistance to kanamycin in bacteria or G418 (Geneticin®) in eukaryotes
   3096..3684    +  rep_origin     ori: high-copy-number ColE1/pMB1/pBR322/pUC origin of replication
   3870..4009    -  misc_feature   bom: basis of mobility region from pBR322
   4111..4302    -  CDS            rop: Rop protein, which maintains plasmids at low copy number; rop
   4319..4699    +  CDS            YPB1_ECOLX: Protein predicted: Swiss-Prot protein existence level 4. From Escherichia coli.
   4771..5062    -  CDS            TcR (fragment): tetracycline efflux protein; tet; confers resistance to tetracycline
   5077..5098    -  protein_bind   CAP binding site: CAP binding activates transcription in the presence of cAMP. E. coli catabolite activator protein
   5111..6193    -  CDS            lacI: lac repressor; lacI; The lac repressor binds to the lac operator to inhibit transcription in E. coli. This inhibition can be relieved by adding lactose or isopropyl-β-D-thiogalactopyranoside (IPTG).
   6194..6271    -  promoter       lacI promoter: lacI
   6279..6558    -  CDS            TcR (fragment): tetracycline efflux protein; tet; confers resistance to tetracycline
   6580..6598    +  promoter       T7 promoter: promoter for bacteriophage T7 RNA polymerase
   6599..6623    +  protein_bind   lac operator: The lac repressor binds to the lac operator to inhibit transcription in E. coli. This inhibition can be relieved by adding lactose or isopropyl-β-D-thiogalactopyranoside (IPTG). lac repressor encoded by lacI
   6638..6660    +  RBS            RBS: efficient ribosome binding site from bacteriophage T7 gene 10 (Olins and Rangwala, 1989)
>Addgene plasmid #90304 | pET28b-sad1-H85A | addgene full sequence | sequence record 182036 | Addgene NGS Result
CATCATCATCATCATCACAGCAGCGGCCTGGTGCCGCGCGGCAGCCATATGGCTAGCATGACTGGTGGAC
AGCAAATGGGTCGGGATCCCATGGAGGTTGATAACAAAAGGAGACATTCAGAAGATGAGTTAAAACAGGA
GGCAGTAAAAAAGATAAAGTCTCAGGAACCAAACTATGCCTATCTTGAGACTGTAGTAAGAGAAAAACTA
GATTTCGATTCTGAGAAAATTTGCTGCATTACTCTGTCCCCTTTGAATGTATATTGTTGCCTCGTGTGTG
GACATTATTATCAGGGGAGACATGAAAAGAGTCCTGCTTTCATACATTCAATTGATGAAAACGCGCACGT
CTTCTTGAATTTGACAAGTTTGAAGTTTTACATGTTGCCGCAAAATGTCCAAATTTTACATGACGGTGAG
GTTCAATTGTTGAACAGCATAAAATTTGCAGCTTATCCGACTTATTGTCCAAAAGATCTAGAAGATTTTC
CGAGACAGTGTTTTGATTTGAGCAATCGCACATATCTGAATGGATTTATAGGGTTCACCAATGCGGCAAC
TTATGACTATGCGCATAGTGTATTGCTTTTGATATCGCACATGGTTCCAGTGCGGGACCACTTCCTACTG
AATCATTTTGATAATCAAGGGGAATTTATCAAAAGGTTATCCATATGTGTAAAGAAAATTTGGTCCCCTA
AACTATTCAAACATCATCTTTCAGTTGACGATTTTGTATCCTATTTGAAAGTTAGAGAAGGTTTAAATTT
AAATCCTATAGACCCGCGTCTCTTCCTTTTGTGGCTATTCAATAAAATTTGCTCGTCCTCGAACGACTTA
AAGTCAATTTTAAACCATTCTTGTAAAGGCAAAGTAAAGATAGCAAAAGTTGAAAATAAGCCTGAGGCCA
GTGAGTCTGTTACAGGAAAAGTCATTGTCAAACCATTTTGGGTTCTGACTCTCGATTTGCCGGAGTTTTC
ACCCTTTGAAGATGGCAACAGCGTTGATGATCTCCCACAAATAAATATCACTAAATTATTGACTAAATTT
ACTAAGTCAAGAAGCTCCTCTACTAGCACCGTTTTTGAACTAACGCGATTACCGCAGTTTTTAATATTTC
ATTTCAATAGGTTTGACCGTAACAGTGATCATCCTGTCAAAAATAGAAACCAAACGTTGGTGGAATTTTC
CAGTGAACTTGAAATTTTGCACGTCAAGTATCGCTTAAAAGCAAATGTGGTCCATGTGGTCATTAAACAA
CCATCCACAGATGGAAACGCATTTAATGGTGATGAAAAAAGCCATTGGATTACTCAGCTGTATGATAACA
AAAGTGAAAAATGGATAGAAATAGATGGCATAAATACGACAGAGAGAGAAGCCGAGCTTTTATTTTTGAA
GGAAACGTTTATACAAGTATGGGAAAAGCAAGAGTGACTCGAGCACCACCACCACCACCACTGAGATCCG
GCTGCTAACAAAGCCCGAAAGGAAGCTGAGTTGGCTGCTGCCACCGCTGAGCAATAACTAGCATAACCCC
TTGGGGCCTCTAAACGGGTCTTGAGGGGTTTTTTGCTGAAAGGAGGAACTATATCCGGATTGGCGAATGG
G
[124 nt withheld, positions 1612-1735]
C
[91 nt withheld, positions 1737-1827]
A
[49 nt withheld, positions 1829-1877]
CCTTTGACGTTGGAGTCCACGTTCTTT
[37 nt withheld, positions 1905-1941]
ACCCTATCTCGGTCTATTCTTTTGATTTATAAGGGATTTTGCCGATTTCGGCCTATTGGTTAAAAAATGA
GCTGATTTAACAAAAATTTAACGCGAATTTTAACAAAATATTAACGCTTACAATTTAGGTGGCACTTTTC
GGGGAAATGTGCGCGGAACCCCTATTTGTTTATTTTTCTAAATACATTCAAATATGTATCCGCTCATGAA
TTAATTCTTAGAAAAACTCATCGAGCATCAAATGAAACTGCAATTTATTCATATCAGGATTATCAATACC
ATATTTTTGAAAAAGCCGTTTCTGTAATGAAGGAGAAAACTCACCGAGGCAGTTCCATAGGATGGCAAGA
TCCTGGTATCGGTCTGCGATTCCGACTCGTCCAACATCAATACAACCTATTAATTTCCCCTCGTCAAAAA
TAAGGTTATCAAGTGAGAAATCACCATGAGTGACGACTGAATCCGGTGAGAATGGCAAAAGTTTATGCAT
TTCTTTCCAGACTTGTTCAACAGGCCAGCCATTACGCTCGTCATCAAAATCACTCGCATCAACCAAACCG
TTATTCATTCGTGATTGCGCCTGAGCGAGACGAAATACGCGATCGCTGTTAAAAGGACAATTACAAACAG
GAATCGAATGCAACCGGCGCAGGAACACTGCCAGCGCATCAACAATATTTTCACCTGAATCAGGATATTC
TTCTAATACCTGGAATGCTGTTTTCCCGGGGATCGCAGTGGTGAGTAACCATGCATCATCAGGAGTACGG
ATAAAATGCTTGATGGTCGGAAGAGGCATAAATTCCGTCAGCCAGTTTAGTCTGACCATCTCATCTGTAA
CATCATTGGCAACGCTACCTTTGCCATGTTTCAGAAACAACTCTGGCGCATCGGGCTTCCCATACAATCG
ATAGATTGTCGCACCTGATTGCCCGACATTATCGCGAGCCCATTTATACCCATATAAATCAGCATCCATG
TTGGAATTTAATCGCGGCCTAGAGCAAGACGTTTCCCGTTGAATATGGCTCATAACACCCCTTGTATTAC
TGTTTATGTAAGCAGACAGTTTTATTGTTCATGACCAAAATCCCTTAACGTGAGTTTTCGTTCCACTGAG
CGTCAGACCCCGTAGAAAAGATCAAAGGATCTTCTTGAGATCCTTTTTTTCTGCGCGTAATCTGCTGCTT
GCAAACAAAAAAACCACCGCTACCAGCGGTGGTTTGTTTGCCGGATCAAGAGCTACCAACTCTTTTTCCG
AAGGTAACTGGCTTCAGCAGAGCGCAGATACCAAATACTGTCCTTCTAGTGTAGCCGTAGTTAGGCCACC
ACTTCAAGAACTCTGTAGCACCGCCTACATACCTCGCTCTGCTAATCCTGTTACCAGTGGCTGCTGCCAG
TGGCGATAAGTCGTGTCTTACCGGGTTGGACTCAAGACGATAGTTACCGGATAAGGCGCAGCGGTCGGGC
TGAACGGGGGGTTCGTGCACACAGCCCAGCTTGGAGCGAACGACCTACACCGAACTGAGATACCTACAGC
GTGAGCTATGAGAAAGCGCCACGCTTCCCGAAGGGAGAAAGGCGGACAGGTATCCGGTAAGCGGCAGGGT
CGGAACAGGAGAGCGCACGAGGGAGCTTCCAGGGGGAAACGCCTGGTATCTTTATAGTCCTGTCGGGTTT
CGCCACCTCTGACTTGAGCGTCGATTTTTGTGATGCTCGTCAGGGGGGCGGAGCCTATGGAAAAACGCCA
GCAACGCGGCCTTTTTACGGTTCCTGGCCTTTTGCTGGCCTTTTGCTCACATGTTCTTTCCTGCGTTATC
CCCTGATTCTGTGGATAACCGTATTACCGCCTTTGAGTGAGCTGATACCGCTCGCCGCAGCCGAACGACC
GAGCGCAGCGAGTCAGTGAGCGAGGAAGCGGAAGAGCGCCTGATGCGGTATTTTCTCCTTACGCATCTGT
GCGGTATTTCACACCGCAATGGTGCACTCTCAGTACAATCTGCTCTGATGCCGCATAGTTAAGCCAGTAT
ACACTCCGCTATCGCTACGTGACTGGGTCATGGCTGCGCCCCGACACCCGCCAACACCCGCTGACGCGCC
CTGACGGGCTTGTCTGCTCCCGGCATCCGCTTACAGACAAGCTGTGACCGTCTCCGGGAGCTGCATGTGT
CAGAGGTTTTCACCGTCATCACCGAAACGCGCGAGGCAGCTGCGGTAAAGCTCATCAGCGTGGTCGTGAA
GCGATTCACAGATGTCTGCCTGTTCATCCGCGTCCAGCTCGTTGAGTTTCTCCAGAAGCGTTAATGTCTG
GCTTCTGATAAAGCGGGCCATGTTAAGGGCGGTTTTTTCCTGTTTGGTCACTGATGCCTCCGTGTAAGGG
GGATTTCTGTTCATGGGGGTAATGATACCGATGAAACGAGAGAGGATGCTCACGATACGGGTTACTGATG
ATGAACATGCCCGGTTACTGGAACGTTGTGAGGGTAAACAACTGGCGGTATGGATGCGGCGGGACCAGAG
AAAAATCACTCAGGGTCAATGCCAGCGCTTCGTTAATACAGATGTAGGTGTTCCACAGGGTAGCCAGCAG
CATCCTGCGATGCAGATCCGGAACATAATGGTGCAGGGCGCTGACTTCCGCGTTTCCAGACTTTACGAAA
CACGGAAACCGAAGACCATTCATGTTGTTGCTCAGGTCGCAGACGTTTTGCAGCAGCAGTCGCTTCACGT
TCGCTCGCGTATCGGTGATTCATTCTGCTAACCAGTAAGGCAACCCCGCCAGCCTAGCCGGGTCCTCAAC
GACAGGAGCACGATCATGCGCACCCGTGGGGCCGCCATGCCGGCGATAATGGCCTGCTTCTCGCCGAAAC
GTTTGGTGGCGGGACCAGTGACGAAGGCTTGAGCGAGGGCGTGCAAGATTCCGAATACCGCAAGCGACAG
GCCGATCATCGTCGCGCTCCAGCGAAAGCGGTCCTCGCCGAAAATGACCCAGAGCGCTGCCGGCACCTGT
CCTACGAGTTGCATGATAAAGAAGACAGTCATAAGTGCGGCGACGATAGTCATGCCCCGCGCCCACCGGA
AGGAGCTGACTGGGTTGAAGGCTCTCAAGGGCATCGGTCGAGATCCCGGTGCCTAATGAGTGAGCTAACT
TACATTAATTGCGTTGCGCTCACTGCCCGCTTTCCAGTCGGGAAACCTGTCGTGCCAGCTGCATTAATGA
ATCGGCCAACGCGCGGGGAGAGGCGGTTTGCGTATTGGGCGCCAGGGTGGTTTTTCTTTTCACCAGTGAG
ACGGGCAACAGCTGATTGCCCTTCACCGCCTGGCCCTGAGAGAGTTGCAGCAAGCGGTCCACGCTGGTTT
GCCCCAGCAGGCGAAAATCCTGTTTGATGGTGGTTAACGGCGGGATATAACATGAGCTGTCTTCGGTATC
GTCGTATCCCACTACCGAGATATCCGCACCAACGCGCAGCCCGGACTCGGTAATGGCGCGCATTGCGCCC
AGCGCCATCTGATCGTTGGCAACCAGCATCGCAGTGGGAACGATGCCCTCATTCAGCATTTGCATGGTTT
GTTGAAAACCGGACATGGCACTCCAGTCGCCTTCCCGTTCCGCTATCGGCTGAATTTGATTGCGAGTGAG
ATATTTATGCCAGCCAGCCAGACGCAGACGCGCCGAGACAGAACTTAATGGGCCCGCTAACAGCGCGATT
TGCTGGTGACCCAATGCGACCAGATGCTCCACGCCCAGTCGCGTACCGTCTTCATGGGAGAAAATAATAC
TGTTGATGGGTGTCTGGTCAGAGACATCAAGAAATAACGCCGGAACATTAGTGCAGGCAGCTTCCACAGC
AATGGCATCCTGGTCATCCAGCGGATAGTTAATGATCAGCCCACTGACGCGTTGCGCGAGAAGATTGTGC
ACCGCCGCTTTACAGGCTTCGACGCCGCTTCGTTCTACCATCGACACCACCACGCTGGCACCCAGTTGAT
CGGCGCGAGATTTAATCGCCGCGACAATTTGCGACGGCGCGTGCAGGGCCAGACTGGAGGTGGCAACGCC
AATCAGCAACGACTGTTTGCCCGCCAGTTGTTGTGCCACGCGGTTGGGAATGTAATTCAGCTCCGCCATC
GCCGCTTCCACTTTTTCCCGCGTTTTCGCAGAAACGTGGCTGGCCTGGTTCACCACGCGGGAAACGGTCT
GATAAGAGACACCGGCATACTCTGCGACATCGTATAACGTTACTGGTTTCACATTCACCACCCTGAATTG
ACTCTCTTCCGGGCGCTATCATGCCATACCGCGAAAGGTTTTGCGCCATTCGATGGTGTCCGGGATCTCG
ACGCTCTCCCTTATGCGACTCCTGCATTAGGAAGCAGCCCAGTAGTAGGTTGAGGCCGTTGAGCACCGCC
GCCGCAAGGAATGGTGCATGCAAGGAGATGGCGCCCAACAGTCCCCCGGCCACGGGGCCTGCCACCATAC
CCACGCCGAAACAAGCGCTCATGAGCCCGAAGTGGCGAGCCCGATCTTCCCCATCGGTGATGTCGGCGAT
ATAGGCGCCAGCAACCGCACCTGTGGCGCCGGTGATGCCGGCCACGATGCGTCCGGCGTAGAGGATCGAG
ATCTCGATCCCGCGAAATTAATACGACTCACTATAGGGGAATTGTGAGCGGATAACAATTCCCCTCTAGA
AATAATTTTGTTTAACTTTAAGAAGGAGATATACCATGGGCAGCAGC
